LOCUS       Exported 2827 bp ds-DNA circular SYN 13-MAY-2021
DEFINITION  synthetic circular DNA
ACCESSION   .
VERSION     .
KEYWORDS    TAL016
SOURCE      synthetic DNA construct
  ORGANISM  synthetic DNA construct
REFERENCE   1 (bases 1 to 2827)
  AUTHORS   Sander JD, Cade L, Khayter C, Reyon D, Peterson RT, Joung JK, Yeh JR
  TITLE     Targeted gene disruption in somatic zebrafish cells using engineered
            TALENs.
  JOURNAL   Nat Biotechnol. 2011 Aug 5;29(8):697-8. doi: 10.1038/nbt.1934.
  PUBMED    21822241
REFERENCE   2 (bases 1 to 2827)
  AUTHORS   .
  TITLE     Direct Submission
  JOURNAL   Exported May 13, 2021 from SnapGene Server 1.1.58
            http://www.snapgene.com
FEATURES             Location/Qualifiers
     source          1..2827
                     /organism="synthetic DNA construct"
                     /mol_type="other DNA"
     primer_bind     complement(29..51)
                     /label=pGEX 3'
                     /note="pGEX vectors, reverse primer"
     CDS             complement(146..610)
                     /codon_start=1
                     /gene="lacZ fragment"
                     /product="LacZ-alpha fragment of beta-galactosidase"
                     /label=lacZ-alpha
                     /translation="MTMITPSLHAGLCSRRARDPVSSNRGLDTTREGAVGQSPMLVSLQ
                     CSTQSLQLDRESVVFSRCIREVPSSNSLAVVLQRRDWENPGVTQLNRLAAHPPFASWRN
                     SEEARTDRPSQQLRSLNGEWRLMRYFLLTHLCGISHRIWCTLSTICSDAA"
     primer_bind     151..170
                     /label=pRS-marker
                     /note="pRS vectors, use to sequence yeast selectable
                     marker"
     primer_bind     364..386
                     /label=M13/pUC Forward
                     /note="In lacZ gene"
     primer_bind     378..395
                     /label=M13 Forward
                     /note="In lacZ gene. Also called M13-F20 or M13 (-21)
                     Forward"
     primer_bind     379..395
                     /label=M13 fwd
                     /note="common sequencing primer, one of multiple similar
                     variants"
     primer_bind     complement(606..622)
                     /label=M13 rev
                     /note="common sequencing primer, one of multiple similar
                     variants"
     primer_bind     complement(606..622)
                     /label=M13 Reverse
                     /note="In lacZ gene. Also called M13-rev"
     primer_bind     complement(619..641)
                     /label=M13/pUC Reverse
                     /note="In lacZ gene"
     protein_bind    630..646
                     /label=lac operator
                     /bound_moiety="lac repressor encoded by lacI"
                     /note="The lac repressor binds to the lac operator to
                     inhibit transcription in E. coli. This inhibition can be
                     relieved by adding lactose or
                     isopropyl-beta-D-thiogalactopyranoside (IPTG)."
     promoter        complement(654..684)
                     /label=lac promoter
                     /note="promoter for the E. coli lac operon"
     protein_bind    699..720
                     /label=CAP binding site
                     /bound_moiety="E. coli catabolite activator protein"
                     /note="CAP binding activates transcription in the presence
                     of cAMP."
     primer_bind     complement(837..854)
                     /label=L4440
                     /note="L4440 vector, forward primer"
     rep_origin      complement(1008..1596)
                     /direction=LEFT
                     /label=ori
                     /note="high-copy-number ColE1/pMB1/pBR322/pUC origin of
                     replication"
     primer_bind     complement(1088..1107)
                     /label=pBR322ori-F
                     /note="pBR322 origin, forward primer"
     CDS             complement(1767..2627)
                     /codon_start=1
                     /gene="bla"
                     /product="beta-lactamase"
                     /label=AmpR
                     /note="confers resistance to ampicillin, carbenicillin, and
                     related antibiotics"
                     /translation="MSIQHFRVALIPFFAAFCLPVFAHPETLVKVKDAEDQLGARVGYI
                     ELDLNSGKILESFRPEERFPMMSTFKVLLCGAVLSRIDAGQEQLGRRIHYSQNDLVEYS
                     PVTEKHLTDGMTVRELCSAAITMSDNTAANLLLTTIGGPKELTAFLHNMGDHVTRLDRW
                     EPELNEAIPNDERDTTMPVAMATTLRKLLTGELLTLASRQQLIDWMEADKVAGPLLRSA
                     LPAGWFIADKSGAGERGSRGIIAALGPDGKPSRIVVIYTTGSQATMDERNRQIAEIGAS
                     LIKHW"
     primer_bind     2390..2409
                     /label=Amp-R
                     /note="Ampicillin resistance gene, reverse primer"
     promoter        complement(2628..2732)
                     /gene="bla"
                     /label=AmpR promoter
     primer_bind     2800..2818
                     /label=pBRforEco
                     /note="pBR322 vectors, upsteam of EcoRI site, forward
                     primer"
ORIGIN
        1 tcgcgcgttt cggtgatgac ggtgaaaacc tctgacacat gcagctcccg gagacggtca
       61 cagcttgtct gtaagcggat gccgggagca gacaagcccg tcagggcgcg tcagcgggtg
      121 ttggcgggtg tcggggctgg cttaactatg cggcatcaga gcagattgta ctgagagtgc
      181 accatatgcg gtgtgaaata ccgcacagat gcgtaaggag aaaataccgc atcaggcgcc
      241 attcgccatt caggctgcgc aactgttggg aagggcgatc ggtgcgggcc tcttcgctat
      301 tacgccagct ggcgaaaggg ggatgtgctg caaggcgatt aagttgggta acgccagggt
      361 tttcccagtc acgacgttgt aaaacgacgg ccagtgaatt cgagctcggt acctcgcgaa
      421 tgcatctaga gaagacaact gactcccgat caagttgtag cgattgcgtc gaacattgga
      481 gggaaacaag cattggagac tgtccaacgg ctccttcccg tgttgtgtca agcccacggt
      541 ttgaagagac cggatcccgg gcccgtcgac tgcagaggcc tgcatgcaag cttggcgtaa
      601 tcatggtcat agctgtttcc tgtgtgaaat tgttatccgc tcacaattcc acacaacata
      661 cgagccggaa gcataaagtg taaagcctgg ggtgcctaat gagtgagcta actcacatta
      721 attgcgttgc gctcactgcc cgctttccag tcgggaaacc tgtcgtgcca gctgcattaa
      781 tgaatcggcc aacgcgcggg gagaggcggt ttgcgtattg ggcgctcttc cgcttcctcg
      841 ctcactgact cgctgcgctc ggtcgttcgg ctgcggcgag cggtatcagc tcactcaaag
      901 gcggtaatac ggttatccac agaatcaggg gataacgcag gaaagaacat gtgagcaaaa
      961 ggccagcaaa aggccaggaa ccgtaaaaag gccgcgttgc tggcgttttt ccataggctc
     1021 cgcccccctg acgagcatca caaaaatcga cgctcaagtc agaggtggcg aaacccgaca
     1081 ggactataaa gataccaggc gtttccccct ggaagctccc tcgtgcgctc tcctgttccg
     1141 accctgccgc ttaccggata cctgtccgcc tttctccctt cgggaagcgt ggcgctttct
     1201 catagctcac gctgtaggta tctcagttcg gtgtaggtcg ttcgctccaa gctgggctgt
     1261 gtgcacgaac cccccgttca gcccgaccgc tgcgccttat ccggtaacta tcgtcttgag
     1321 tccaacccgg taagacacga cttatcgcca ctggcagcag ccactggtaa caggattagc
     1381 agagcgaggt atgtaggcgg tgctacagag ttcttgaagt ggtggcctaa ctacggctac
     1441 actagaagaa cagtatttgg tatctgcgct ctgctgaagc cagttacctt cggaaaaaga
     1501 gttggtagct cttgatccgg caaacaaacc accgctggta gcggtggttt ttttgtttgc
     1561 aagcagcaga ttacgcgcag aaaaaaagga tctcaagaag atcctttgat cttttctacg
     1621 gggtctgacg ctcagtggaa cgaaaactca cgttaaggga ttttggtcat gagattatca
     1681 aaaaggatct tcacctagat ccttttaaat taaaaatgaa gttttaaatc aatctaaagt
     1741 atatatgagt aaacttggtc tgacagttac caatgcttaa tcagtgaggc acctatctca
     1801 gcgatctgtc tatttcgttc atccatagtt gcctgactcc ccgtcgtgta gataactacg
     1861 atacgggagg gcttaccatc tggccccagt gctgcaatga taccgcgaga gccacgctca
     1921 ccggctccag atttatcagc aataaaccag ccagccggaa gggccgagcg cagaagtggt
     1981 cctgcaactt tatccgcctc catccagtct attaattgtt gccgggaagc tagagtaagt
     2041 agttcgccag ttaatagttt gcgcaacgtt gttgccattg ctacaggcat cgtggtgtca
     2101 cgctcgtcgt ttggtatggc ttcattcagc tccggttccc aacgatcaag gcgagttaca
     2161 tgatccccca tgttgtgcaa aaaagcggtt agctccttcg gtcctccgat cgttgtcaga
     2221 agtaagttgg ccgcagtgtt atcactcatg gttatggcag cactgcataa ttctcttact
     2281 gtcatgccat ccgtaagatg cttttctgtg actggtgagt actcaaccaa gtcattctga
     2341 gaatagtgta tgcggcgacc gagttgctct tgcccggcgt caatacggga taataccgcg
     2401 ccacatagca gaactttaaa agtgctcatc attggaaaac gttcttcggg gcgaaaactc
     2461 tcaaggatct taccgctgtt gagatccagt tcgatgtaac ccactcgtgc acccaactga
     2521 tcttcagcat cttttacttt caccagcgtt tctgggtgag caaaaacagg aaggcaaaat
     2581 gccgcaaaaa agggaataag ggcgacacgg aaatgttgaa tactcatact cttccttttt
     2641 caatattatt gaagcattta tcagggttat tgtctcatga gcggatacat atttgaatgt
     2701 atttagaaaa ataaacaaat aggggttccg cgcacatttc cccgaaaagt gccacctgac
     2761 gtctaagaaa ccattattat catgacatta acctataaaa ataggcgtat cacgaggccc
     2821 tttcgtc
//
