[The description below was written by a language model from this plasmid's Addgene catalogue record and the feature table of its GenBank file.]
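Description:
TAL016 is a small bacterial cloning plasmid (2,827 bp in the sequence record) that archives a single TAL effector repeat module for the stepwise assembly of engineered TALE nucleases. It is built on pUC57-ΔBsaI, a pUC57 derivative in which a silent valine codon change within the ampicillin resistance gene removes the backbone's BsaI site. This presumably lets that type IIS enzyme cut only where the assembly scheme intends. The plasmid replicates in E. coli from the high-copy ColE1/pUC origin and is selected with ampicillin through the bla (AmpR) gene and its own promoter.

The payload is a 119 bp insert whose alternative names identify it as a γ-position (Type III) repeat unit carrying the NI repeat-variable diresidue (written SNI in the record), which specifies recognition of adenine in the TALE DNA-binding code. It was placed in the vector by restriction cloning, with the 5′ BbsI junction destroyed and the 3′ BamHI site retained. The feature table does not annotate the repeat itself. It shows only standard pUC elements: the lacZ-alpha fragment with its lac promoter, lac operator and CAP binding site, and the flanking M13 forward and reverse priming sites. The insert apparently lies within the lacZ-alpha region between those primer sites.

The plasmid has no eukaryotic promoter, nuclease domain or other expression element, so it is a parts-library component rather than an expression vector. Modules of this kind are excised and ligated in a defined order with other repeat units to build custom TALE arrays, which are then fused to a nuclease domain. The associated work used such TALENs for targeted gene disruption in somatic zebrafish cells.
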