Addgene plasmid #32259: TAL016
Depositing lab: Keith Joung. Depositing organization: Massachusetts General Hospital. Publication: Targeted gene disruption in somatic zebrafish cells using engineered TALENs. Sander JD, Cade L, Khayter C, Reyon D, Peterson RT, Joung JK, Yeh JR. Nat Biotechnol. 2011 Aug 5;29(8):697-8. doi: 10.1038/nbt.1934. PubMed 21822241.
Backbone
  Vector backbone: pUC57-ΔBsaI
  Backbone size w/o insert (bp): 2708
  Modifications to backbone: Silent valine mutation (C->G) at position 1794 to destroy alternate BsaI restriction site in pUC57
Growth in bacteria
  Bacterial resistance: Ampicillin, 100 μg/mL
  Growth temperature: 37°C
  Growth strain: XL1 Blue
  Copy number: High Copy
Gene/Insert
  Gene/Insert name: TAL016 (alt names: I (Type III - A/NI); γ / SNI / A)
  Insert size (bp): 119
  Cloning method: Restriction Enzyme; 5′ cloning site BbsI (destroyed during cloning); 3′ cloning site BamHI (not destroyed)
  Sequencing primers: 5′ OK163
Terms and licenses: Academic/Nonprofit Terms; Industry Terms: Not Available to Industry
How to cite: TAL016 was a gift from Keith Joung (Addgene plasmid # 32259 ; http://n2t.net/addgene:32259 ; RRID:Addgene_32259)
