>Addgene plasmid #32259 | TAL016 | addgene partial sequence | sequence record 37779 | LacZ-F2 5'-cctcttcgctattacgccag-3'
ACGCCAGGGTTTTCCCAGTCACGACGTTGTAAAACGACGGCCAGTGAATTCGAGCTCGGTACCTCGCGAA
TGCATCTAGAGAAGACAACTGACTCCCGATCAAGTTGTAGCGATTGCGTCGAACATTGGAGGGAAACAAG
CATTGGAGACTGTCCAACGGCTCCTTCCCGTGTTGTGTCAAGCCCACGGTTTGAAGAGACCGGATCCCGG
GCCCGTCGACTGCAGAGGCCTGCATGCAAGCTTGGCGTAATCATGGTCATAGCTGTTTCCTGTGTGAAAT
TGTTATCCGCTCACAATTCCACACAACATACGAGCCGGAAGCATAAAGTGTAAAGCCTGGGGTGCCTAAT
GAGTGAGCTAACTCACATTAATTGCGTTGCGCTCACTGCCCGCTTTCCAGTCGGGAAACCTGTCGTGCCA
GCTGCATTAATGAATCGGCCAACGCGCGGGGAGAGGCGGTTTGCGTATTGGGCGCTCTTCCGCTTCCTCG
CTCACTGACTCGCTGCGCTCGGTCGTTCGGCTGCGGCGAGCGGTATCAGCTCACTCAAAGGCGGTAATAC
GGTTATCCACAGAATCAGGGGATAACGCAGGAAAGAACATGTGAGCAAAAGGCCAGCAAAAGGCCAGGAA
CCGTAAAAAGGCCGCGTTGCTGGCGTTTTTCCATAGGCTCCGCCCCCCTGACGAGCATCACAAAAATCGA
CGCTCAAGTCAGAGGTGGCGAAACCCGACAGGACTATAAAGATACCAGGCGTTTCCCCCTGGAAGCTCCC
TCGTGCGCTCTCCTGTTCCGACCCTGCCGCTTACCGGATACCTGTCCGCCTTTCTCCCTTCGGGAAGCGT
GGCGCTTTCTCATAGCTCACGCTGTA
